Addgene plasmid #164128: pSB233
Purpose: PP7-CFP and PhlF-RFP expression plasmid
Depositing lab: Christopher Voigt. Depositing organization: Massachusetts Institute of Technology. Publication: Single-cell measurement of plasmid copy number and promoter activity. Shao B, Rammohan J, Anderson DA, Alperovich N, Ross D, Voigt CA. Nat Commun. 2021 Mar 5;12(1):1475. doi: 10.1038/s41467-021-21734-y. PubMed 33674569.
Backbone
  Vector backbone: pSC101-Amp
  Vector type: Bacterial Expression
Growth in bacteria
  Bacterial resistance: Ampicillin, 100 μg/mL
  Growth temperature: 37°C
  Growth strain: NEB Stable
  Copy number: Low Copy
Gene/Insert
  Gene/Insert name: PP7-CFP
  Species: Synthetic
  Promoter: Ptet
  Cloning method: Gibson Cloning
  Sequencing primers: 5′ unknown; 3′ unknown
Terms and licenses: Academic/Nonprofit Terms; Industry Terms: Not Available to Industry
How to cite: pSB233 was a gift from Christopher Voigt (Addgene plasmid # 164128 ; http://n2t.net/addgene:164128 ; RRID:Addgene_164128)
