[The description below was written by a language model from this plasmid's Addgene catalogue record and pLannotate feature annotations shown in this document.]
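Description:
pSB233 is a low-copy bacterial expression plasmid built on a pSC101-Amp backbone. It replicates from the pSC101 origin together with the Rep101 (RepA) protein that this origin requires, and it is selected with ampicillin through a β-lactamase gene driven by its own bla promoter. BioBrick prefix and suffix scars and several bacterial terminators, including a his operon terminator, flank and insulate the expression units.

The stated purpose is co-expression of two fluorescent fusion proteins, PP7-CFP and PhlF-RFP. The feature table shows the Pseudomonas phage PP7 coat protein, an RNA-binding protein, placed directly upstream of a GFP-family open reading frame. The annotation tool calls this superfolder GFP, and it presumably corresponds to the catalogued CFP. This unit follows tet operator and tet promoter elements, consistent with the listed Ptet promoter. A second tet-regulated element, a PLtetO-1 fragment spanning the sequence origin, is followed by a hammerhead ribozyme, which is commonly used as an insulator that cleaves the 5′ leader. Downstream of that lies an mCherry-type coding fragment. The roughly 700 nt between the ribozyme and mCherry is unannotated and would be the expected location of the PhlF repressor portion of the PhlF-RFP fusion, although the table does not identify it. The plasmid also carries lacI, with a lacI promoter fragment, and tetR. TetR allows tetracycline-class inducers to control the tet promoters, while no lac-regulated promoter is annotated.

The associated publication concerns single-cell measurement of plasmid copy number and promoter activity. This suggests that the DNA-binding PhlF fusion and the RNA-binding PP7 fusion serve as fluorescent tags for visualising plasmids and transcripts, but the record does not spell this out.
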