Features (pLannotate 1.2.2; 19 found; start..end, strand, type, name):
      9..64      +  ncRNA          Hammerhead 3: Accession: RF00008 - Hammerhead ribozyme (type III)
    741..1447    +  CDS            mCherry (fragment): monomeric derivative of DsRed fluorescent protein (Shaner et al., 2004) mammalian codon-optimized
   1509..1529    +  misc_feature   BioBrick suffix: universal suffix for all parts
   1530..1587    +  terminator     his operon terminator: This putative transcriptin terminator from the E. coli his operon has a 2-bp deletion introduced during synthesis. Its efficiency has not been determined.
   2162..2384    +  rep_origin     pSC101 ori: low-copy replication origin that requires the Rep101 protein
   2432..3382    +  CDS            Rep101: RepA protein needed for replication with the pSC101 origin; rep101
   3996..4856    -  CDS            AmpR: β-lactamase; bla; confers resistance to ampicillin, carbenicillin, and related antibiotics
   4857..4961    -  promoter       AmpR promoter: bla
   5051..5094    -  terminator     bacterial terminator: putative bacterial transcription terminator
   5097..5118    +  misc_feature   BioBrick prefix: BioBrick prefix for parts that do not start with "ATG"
   5192..5265    +  promoter       lacI promoter (fragment): lacI
   5267..6348    +  CDS            lacI (fragment): lac repressor; lacI; The lac repressor binds to the lac operator to inhibit transcription in E. coli. This inhibition can be relieved by adding lactose or isopropyl-β-D-thiogalactopyranoside (IPTG).
   6367..6987    +  CDS            tetR: TETR2_ECOLX - Experimental evidence at protein level: Swiss-Prot protein existence level 1. TetR is the repressor of the tetracycline resistance element; its N-terminal region forms a helix-turn-helix structure and binds DNA. Binding of tetracycline to TetR reduces the repressor affinity for the tetracycline resistance gene (tetA) promoter operator sites. From Escherichia coli.
   7083..7101    -  promoter       tet promoter (fragment): E. coli promoter for tetracycline efflux protein gene
   7139..7157    +  protein_bind   tet operator: tetO; bacterial operator O2 for the tetR and tetA genes tetracycline repressor TetR
   7163..7182    +  promoter       H1-2O2 promoter (fragment): doxycycline-inducible variant of the human H1 RNA promoter (Henriksen et al., 2007)
   7222..7602    +  CDS            COAT_BPPP7: Experimental evidence at protein level: Swiss-Prot protein existence level 1. Forms the phage shell; binds to the phage RNA. From Pseudomonas phage PP7 (Bacteriophage PP7).
   7621..8331    +  CDS            superfolder GFP: GFP variant that folds robustly even when fused to poorly folded proteins (Pédelacq et al., 2006)
   8406..11      +  promoter       PLtetO-1 promoter (fragment) (across the origin): modified phage lambda PL promoter with tet operator sites (Lutz and Bujard, 1997)
>Addgene plasmid #164128 | pSB233 | addgene full sequence | sequence record 335355 | Addgene NGS Result
TACTGAGCACAGCGGTCAACGCATGTGCTTTGCGTTCTGATGAGACAGTGATGTCGAAACCGCCTCTACA
AATAATTTTGTTTAAGGAGCTATGGACTATGTTTGAAAGGCTGAAATACTAGATGGCACGTACCCCGAGC
CGTAGCAGCATTGGTAGCCTGCGTAGTCCGCATACCCATAAAGCAATTCTGACCAGCACCATTGAAATCC
TGAAAGAATGTGGTTATAGCGGTCTGAGCATTGAAAGCGTTGCACGTCGTGCCGGTGCAAGCAAACCGAC
CATTTATCGTTGGTGGACCAATAAAGCAGCACTGATTGCCGAAGTGTATGAAAATGAAAGCGAACAGGTG
CGTAAATTTCCGGATCTGGGTAGCTTTAAAGCCGATCTGGATTTTCTGCTGCGTAATCTGTGGAAAGTTT
GGCGTGAAACCATTTGTGGTGAAGCATTTCGTTGTGTTATTGCAGAAGCACAGCTGGACCCTGCAACCCT
GACCCAGCTGAAAGATCAGTTTATGGAACGTCGTCGTGAGATGCCGAAAAAACTGGTTGAAAATGCCATT
AGCAATGGTGAACTGCCGAAAGATACCAATCGTGAACTGCTGCTGGATATGATTTTTGGTTTTTGTTGGT
ATCGCCTGCTGACCGAACAGCTGACCGTTGAACAGGATATTGAAGAATTTACCTTCCTGCTGATTAATGG
TGTTTGTCCGGGTACACAGCGTGGTAGCGGCAGCGGTAGCGTGAGCAAGGGCGAGGAGGATAACATGGCC
ATCATCAAGGAGTTCATGCGCTTCAAGGTGCACATGGAGGGCTCCGTGAACGGCCACGAGTTCGAGATCG
AGGGCGAGGGCGAGGGCCGCCCCTACGAGGGCACCCAGACCGCCAAGCTGAAGGTGACCAAGGGTGGCCC
CCTGCCCTTCGCCTGGGACATCCTGTCCCCTCAGTTCATGTACGGCTCCAAGGCCTACGTGAAGCACCCC
GCCGACATCCCCGACTACTTGAAGCTGTCCTTCCCCGAGGGCTTCAAGTGGGAGCGCGTGATGAACTTCG
AGGACGGCGGCGTGGTGACCGTGACCCAGGACTCCTCCTTGCAGGACGGCGAGTTCATCTACAAGGTGAA
GCTGCGCGGCACCAACTTCCCCTCCGACGGCCCCGTAATGCAGAAGAAGACCATGGGCTGGGAGGCCTCC
TCCGAGCGGATGTACCCCGAGGACGGCGCCCTGAAGGGCGAGATCAAGCAGAGGCTGAAGCTGAAGGACG
GCGGCCACTACGACGCTGAGGTCAAGACCACCTACAAGGCCAAGAAGCCCGTGCAGCTGCCCGGCGCCTA
CAACGTCAACATCAAGTTGGACATCACCTCCCACAACGAGGACTACACCATCGTGGAACAGTACGAACGC
GCCGAGGGCCGCCACTCCACCGGCGGCATGGACGAGCTGTACAAGTAATAAGGAAACACAGAAAAAAGCC
CGCACCTGACAGTGCGGGCTTTTTTTTTCGACCAAAGGTACTAGTAGCGGCCGCTGCAGTCCGGCAAAAA
AGGGCAAGGTGTCACCACCCTGCCCTTTTTCTTTAAAACCGAAAAGATTACTTCGCGTTATGCAGGCTTC
CTCGCTCACTGACTCGCTGCGCTCGGTCGTTCGGCTGCGGCGAGCGGTATCAGCTCACTCAAAGGCGGTA
ATGACAGTAAGACGGGTAAGCCTGTTGATGATACCGCTGCCTTACTGGGTGCATTAGCCAGTCTGAATGA
CCTGTCACGGGATAATCCGAAGTGGTCAGACTGGAAAATCAGAGGGCAGGAACTGCTGAACAGCAAAAAG
TCAGATAGCACCACATAGCAGACCCGCCATAAAACGCCCTGAGAAGCCCGTGACGGGCTTTTCTTGTATT
ATGGGTAGTTTCCTTGCATGAATCCATAAAAGGCGCCTGTAGTGCCATTTACCCCCATTCACTGCCAGAG
CCGTGAGCGCAGCGAACTGAATGTCACGAAAAAGACAGCGACTCAGGTGCCTGATGGTCGGAGACAAAAG
GAATATTCAGCGATTTGCCCGAGCTTGCGAGGGTGCTACTTAAGCCTTTAGGGTTTTAAGGTCTGTTTTG
TAGAGGAGCAAACAGCGTTTGCGACATCCTTTTGTAATACTGCGGAACTGACTAAAGTAGTGAGTTATAC
ACAGGGCTGGGATCTATTCTTTTTATCTTTTTTTATTCTTTCTTTATTCTATAAATTATAACCACTTGAA
TATAAACAAAAAAAACACACAAAGGTCTAGCGGAATTTACAGAGGGTCTAGCAGAATTTACAAGTTTTCC
AGCAAAGGTCTAGCAGAATTTACAGATACCCACAACTCAAAGGAAAAGGACTAGTAATTATCATTGACTA
GCCCATCTCAATTGGTATAGTGATTAAAATCACCTAGACCAATTGAGATGTATGTCTGAATTAGTTGTTT
TCAAAGCAAATGAACTAGCGATTAGTCGCTATGACTTAACGGAGCATGAAACCAAGCTAATTTTATGCTG
TGTGGCACTACTCAACCCCACGATTGAAAACCCTACAAGGAAAGAACGGACGGTATCGTTCACTTATAAC
CAATACGCTCAGATGATGAACATCAGTAGGGAAAATGCTTATGGTGTATTAGCTAAAGCAACCAGAGAGC
TGATGACGAGAACTGTGGAAATCAGGAATCCTTTGGTTAAAGGCTTTGAGATTTTCCAGTGGACAAACTA
TGCCAAGTTCTCAAGCGAAAAATTAGAATTAGTTTTTAGTGAAGAGATATTGCCTTATCTTTTCCAGTTA
AAAAAATTCATAAAATATAATCTGGAACATGTTAAGTCTTTTGAAAACAAATACTCTATGAGGATTTATG
AGTGGTTATTAAAAGAACTAACACAAAAGAAAACTCACAAGGCAAATATAGAGATTAGCCTTGATGAATT
TAAGTTCATGTTAATGCTTGAAAATAACTACCATGAGTTTAAAAGGCTTAACCAATGGGTTTTGAAACCA
ATAAGTAAAGATTTAAACACTTACAGCAATATGAAATTGGTGGTTGATAAGCGAGGCCGCCCGACTGATA
CGTTGATTTTCCAAGTTGAACTAGATAGACAAATGGATCTCGTAACCGAACTTGAGAACAACCAGATAAA
AATGAATGGTGACAAAATACCAACAACCATTACATCAGATTCCTACCTACATAACGGACTAAGAAAAACA
CTACACGATGCTTTAACTGCAAAAATTCAGCTCACCAGTTTTGAGGCAAAATTTTTGAGTGACATGCAAA
GTAAGTATGATCTCAATGGTTCGTTCTCATGGCTCACGCAAAAACAACGAACCACACTAGAGAACATACT
GGCTAAATACGGAAGGATCTGAGGTTCTTATGGCTCTTGTATCTATCAGTGAAGCATCAAGACTAACAAA
CAAAAGTAGAACAACTGTTCACCGTTACATATCAAAGGGAAAACTGTCCATATGCACAGATGAAAACGGT
GTAAAAAAGATAGATACATCAGAGCTTTTACGAGTTTTTGGTGCATTCAAAGCTGTTCACCATGAACAGA
TCGACAATGTAACAGATGAACAGCATGTAACACCTAATAGAACAGGTGAAACCAGTAAAACAAAGCAACT
AGAACATGAAATTGAACACCTGAGACAACTTGTTACAGCTCAACAGTCACACATAGACAGCCTGAAACAG
GCGATGCTGCTTATCGAATCAAAGCTGCCGACAACACGGGAGCCAGTGACGCCTCCCGTGGGGAAAAAAT
CATGGCAATTCTGGAAGAAATAGCGCTTTCAGCCGGCAAACCGGCTGAAGCCGGATCTGCGATTCTGATA
ACAAACTAGCAACACCAGAACAGCCCGTTTGCGGGCAGCAAAACCCGTACCGATTATCAAAAAGGATCTT
CACCTAGATCCTTTTAAATTAAAAATGAAGTTTTAAATCAATCTAAAGTATATATGAGTAAACTTGGTCT
GACAGTTACCAATGCTTAATCAGTGAGGCACCTATCTCAGCGATCTGTCTATTTCGTTCATCCATAGTTG
CCTGACTCCCCGTCGTGTAGATAACTACGATACGGGAGGGCTTACCATCTGGCCCCAGTGCTGCAATGAT
ACCGCGAGAACCACGCTCACCGGCTCCAGATTTATCAGCAATAAACCAGCCAGCCGGAAGGGCCGAGCGC
AGAAGTGGTCCTGCAACTTTATCCGCCTCCATCCAGTCTATTAATTGTTGCCGGGAAGCTAGAGTAAGTA
GTTCGCCAGTTAATAGTTTGCGCAACGTTGTTGCCATTGCTACAGGCATCGTGGTGTCACGCTCGTCGTT
TGGTATGGCTTCATTCAGCTCCGGTTCCCAACGATCAAGGCGAGTTACATGATCCCCCATGTTGTGCAAA
AAAGCGGTTAGCTCCTTCGGTCCTCCGATCGTTGTCAGAAGTAAGTTGGCCGCAGTGTTATCACTCATGG
TTATGGCAGCACTGCATAATTCTCTTACTGTCATGCCATCCGTAAGATGCTTTTCTGTGACTGGTGAGTA
CTCAACCAAGTCATTCTGAGAATAGTGTATGCGGCGACCGAGTTGCTCTTGCCCGGCGTCAATACGGGAT
AATACCGCGCCACATAGCAGAACTTTAAAAGTGCTCATCATTGGAAAACGTTCTTCGGGGCGAAAACTCT
CAAGGATCTTACCGCTGTTGAGATCCAGTTCGATATAACCCACTCGTGCACCCAACTGATCTTCAGCATC
TTTTACTTTCACCAGCGTTTCTGGGTGAGCAAAAACAGGAAGGCAAAATGCCGCAAAAAAGGGAATAAGG
GCGACACGGAAATGTTGAATACTCATACTCTTCCTTTTTCAATATTATTGAAGCATTTATCAGGGTTATT
GTCTCATGAGCGGATACATATTTGAATGTATTTAGAAAAATAAACAAATAGGGGTTCCGCGCACATTTCC
CCGAAAAGTGCCACCTGACGTCTAAGAAACCATTATTATCATGACATTAACCTATAAAAATAGGCGTATC
ACGAGGCAGAATTTCAGATAAAAAAAATCCTTAGCTTTCGCTAAGGATGATTTCTGGAATTCGCGGCCGC
TTCTAGAGCTCGGTACCAAATTCCAGAAAAGAGGCCTCCCGAAAGGGGGGCCTTTTTTCGTTTTGGTCCA
ATGGCGGCGCGCCATCGAATGGCGCAAAACCTTTCGCGGTATGGCATGATAGCGCCCGGAAGAGAGTCAA
TTCAGGGTGGTGAATATGAAACCAGTAACGTTATACGATGTCGCAGAGTATGCCGGTGTCTCTTATATGA
CCGTTTCCCGCGTGGTGAACCAGGCCAGCCACGTTTCTGCGAAAACGCGGGAAAAAGTGGAAGCGGCGAT
GGTGGAGCTGAATTACATTCCCAACCGCGTGGCACAACAACTGGCGGGCAAACAGTCGTTGCTGATTGGC
GTTGCCACCTCCAGTCTGGCCCTGCACGCGCCGTCGCAAATTGTCGCGGCGATTAAATCTCGCGCCGATC
AACTGGGTGCCAGCGTGGTGGTGTCGATGGTAGAACGAAGCGGCGTCGAAGCCTGTAAAGCGGCGGTGCA
CAATCTTCTCGCGCAACGCGTCAGTGGGCTGATCATTAACTATCCGCTGGATGACCAGGATGCCATTGCT
GTGGAAGCTGCCTGCACTAATGTTCCGGCGTTATTTCTTGATGTCTCTGACCAGACACCCATCAACAGTA
TTATTTACTCCCATGAGGACGGTACGCGACTGGGCGTGGAGCATCTGGTCGCATTGGGTCACCAGCAAAT
CGCGCTGTTAGCGGGCCCATTAAGTTCTGTCTCGGCGCGTCTGCGTCTGGCTGGCTGGCATAAATATCTC
ACTCGCAATCAAATTCAGCCGATAGCGGAACGGGAAGGCGACTGGAGTGCCATGTCCGGTTTTCAACAAA
CCATGCAAATGCTGAATGAGGGCATCGTTCCCACTGCGATGCTGGTTGCCAACGATCAGATGGCGCTGGG
CGCAATGCGCGCCATTACCGAGTCCGGGCTGCGCGTTGGTGCGGATATCTCGGTAGTGGGATACGACGAT
ACCGAAGATAGCTCATGTTATATCCCGCCGTTAACCACCATCAAACAGGATTTTCGCCTGCTGGGGCAAA
CCAGCGTGGACCGCTTGCTGCAACTCTCTCAGGGCCAGGCGGTGAAGGGCAATCAGCTGTTGCCAGTCTC
ACTGGTGAAAAGAAAAACCACCCTGGCGCCCAATACGCAAACCGCCTCTCCCCGCGCGTTGGCCGATTCA
TTAATGCAGCTGGCACGACAGGTTTCCCGACTGGAAAGCGGGCAGTGATAATCCAGGAGGAAAAAAATGT
CCAGATTAGATAAAAGTAAAGTGATTAACAGCGCATTAGAGCTGCTTAATGAGGTCGGAATCGAAGGTTT
AACAACCCGTAAACTCGCCCAGAAGCTAGGTGTAGAGCAGCCTACATTGTATTGGCATGTAAAAAATAAG
CGGGCTTTGCTCGACGCCTTAGCCATTGAGATGTTAGATAGGCACCATACTCACTTTTGCCCTTTAGAAG
GGGAAAGCTGGCAAGATTTTTTACGTAATAACGCTAAAAGTTTTAGATGTGCTTTACTAAGTCATCGCGA
TGGAGCAAAAGTACATTTAGGTACACGGCCTACAGAAAAACAGTATGAAACTCTCGAAAATCAATTAGCC
TTTTTATGCCAACAAGGTTTTTCACTAGAGAATGCATTATATGCACTCAGCGCTGTGGGGCATTTTACTT
TAGGTTGCGTATTGGAAGATCAAGAGCATCAAGTCGCTAAAGAAGAAAGGGAAACACCTACTACTGATAG
TATGCCGCCATTATTACGACAAGCTATCGAATTATTTGATCACCAAGGTGCAGAGCCAGCCTTCTTATTC
GGCCTTGAATTGATCATATGCGGATTAGAAAAACAACTTAAATGTGAAAGTGGGTCCTAATAATTGGTAA
CGAATCAGACAATTGACGGCTCGAGGGAGTAGCATAGGGTTTGCAGAATCCCTGCTTCGTCCATTTGACA
GGCACATTATGCATCGATGATAAGCTGTCAAACATGAGCATACTAGAGTACTCCACCGTTGGCTTTTTTC
CCTATCAGTGATAGAGATTGACATCCCTATCAGTGATAGAGATAATGAGCACGGGAAGAGAAAGAGGTCA
AATACTAGATGTCCAAAACCATCGTTCTTTCGGTCGGCGAGGCTACTCGCACTCTGACTGAGATCCAGTC
CACCGCAGACCGTCAGATCTTCGAAGAGAAGGTCGGGCCTCTGGTGGGTCGGCTGCGCCTCACGGCTTCG
CTCCGTCAAAACGGAGCCAAGACCGCGTATCGCGTCAACCTAAAACTGGATCAGGCGGACGTCGTTGATT
GCTCCACCAGCGTCTGCGGCGAGCTTCCGAAAGTGCGCTACACTCAGGTATGGTCGCACGACGTGACAAT
CGTTGCGAATAGCACCGAGGCCTCGCGCAAATCGTTGTACGATTTGACCAAGTCCCTCGTCGCGACCTCG
CAGGTCGAAGATCTTGTCGTCAACCTTGTGCCGCTGGGCCGTGGTAGCGGCAGCGGTAGCCGTAAAGGCG
AAGAGCTGTTCACTGGTGTCGTCCCTATTCTGGTGGAACTGGATGGTGATGTCAACGGTCATAAGTTTTC
CGTGCGTGGCGAGGGTGAAGGTGACGCAACTAATGGTAAACTGACGCTGAAGTTCATCTGTACTACTGGT
AAACTGCCGGTACCTTGGCCGACTCTGGTAACGACGCTGACTTGGGGTGTTCAGTGCTTTGCTCGTTATC
CAGACCATATGAAGCAGCATGACTTCTTCAAGTCCGCCATGCCGGAAGGCTATGTGCAGGAACGCACGAT
TTCCTTTAAGGATGACGGCACGTACAAAACGCGTGCGGAAGTGAAATTTGAAGGCGATACCCTGGTAAAC
CGCATTGAGCTGAAAGGCATTGACTTTAAAGAAGACGGCAATATCCTGGGCCATAAGCTGGAATACAATT
ACATCAGCGACAATGTTTACATCACCGCCGATAAACAAAAAAATGGCATTAAAGCGAATTTTAAAATTCG
CCACAACGTGGAGGATGGCAGCGTGCAGCTGGCTGATCACTACCAGCAAAACACTCCAATCGGTGATGGT
CCTGTTCTGCTGCCAGACAATCACTATCTGAGCACGCAAAGCGTTCTGTCTAAAGATCCGAACGAGAAAC
GCGATCATATGGTTCTGCTGGAGTTCGTAACCGCAGCGGGCATCACGCATGGTATGGATGAACTGTACAA
ATGATAATAACCAATTATTGAACACCCTTCGGGGTGTTTTTTTGTTTCTGGTCTACCGGAGATACTAGAG
TTTTTTCCCTATCAGTGATAGAGATTGACATCCCTATCAGTGATAGAGA
